>Addgene plasmid #116617 | pHAGE-PTEN-C136F | addgene full sequence | sequence record 243203 | Addgene NGS Result
TGGAAGGGCTAATTCACTCCCAAAGAAGACAAGATATCCTTGATCTGTGGATCTACCACACACAAGGCTA
CTTCCCTGATTAGCAGAACTACACACCAGGGCCAGGGGTCAGATATCCACTGACCTTTGGATGGTGCTAC
AAGCTAGTACCAGTTGAGCCAGATAAGGTAGAAGAGGCCAATAAAGGAGAGAACACCAGCTTGTTACACC
CTGTGAGCCTGCATGGGATGGATGACCCGGAGAGAGAAGTGTTAGAGTGGAGGTTTGACAGCCGCCTAGC
ATTTCATCACGTGGCCCGAGAGCTGCATCCGGAGTACTTCAAGAACTGCTGATATCGAGCTTGCTACAAG
GGACTTTCCGCTGGGGACTTTCCAGGGAGGCGTGGCCTGGGCGGGACTGGGGAGTGGCGAGCCCTCAGAT
CCTGCATATAAGCAGCTGCTTTTTGCCTGTACTGGGTCTCTCTGGTTAGACCAGATCTGAGCCTGGGAGC
TCTCTGGCTAACTAGGGAACCCACTGCTTAAGCCTCAATAAAGCTTGCCTTGAGTGCTTCAAGTAGTGTG
TGCCCGTCTGTTGTGTGACTCTGGTAACTAGAGATCCCTCAGACCCTTTTAGTCAGTGTGGAAAATCTCT
AGCAGTGGCGCCCGAACAGGGACTTGAAAGCGAAAGGGAAACCAGAGGAGCTCTCTCGACGCAGGACTCG
GCTTGCTGAAGCGCGCACGGCAAGAGGCGAGGGGCGGCGACTGGTGAGTACGCCAAAAATTTTGACTAGC
GGAGGCTAGAAGGAGAGAGATGGGTGCGAGAGCGTCAGTATTAAGCGGGGGAGAATTAGATCGCGATGGG
AAAAAATTCGGTTAAGGCCAGGGGGAAAGAAAAAATATAAATTAAAACATATAGTATGGGCAAGCAGGGA
GCTAGAACGATTCGCAGTTAATCCTGGCCTGTTAGAAACATCAGAAGGCTGTAGACAAATACTGGGACAG
CTACAACCATCCCTTCAGACAGGATCAGAAGAACTTAGATCATTATATAATACAGTAGCAACCCTCTATT
GTGTGCATCAAAGGATAGAGATAAAAGACACCAAGGAAGCTTTAGACAAGATAGAGGAAGAGCAAAACAA
AAGTAAGACCACCGCACAGCAAGCGGCCGGCCGCTGATCTTCAGACCTGGAGGAGGAGATATGAGGGACA
ATTGGAGAAGTGAATTATATAAATATAAAGTAGTAAAAATTGAACCATTAGGAGTAGCACCCACCAAGGC
AAAGAGAAGAGTGGTGCAGAGAGAAAAAAGAGCAGTGGGAATAGGAGCTTTGTTCCTTGGGTTCTTGGGA
GCAGCAGGAAGCACTATGGGCGCAGCGTCAATGACGCTGACGGTACAGGCCAGACAATTATTGTCTGGTA
TAGTGCAGCAGCAGAACAATTTGCTGAGGGCTATTGAGGCGCAACAGCATCTGTTGCAACTCACAGTCTG
GGGCATCAAGCAGCTCCAGGCAAGAATCCTGGCTGTGGAAAGATACCTAAAGGATCAACAGCTCCTGGGG
ATTTGGGGTTGCTCTGGAAAACTCATTTGCACCACTGCTGTGCCTTGGAATGCTAGTTGGAGTAATAAAT
CTCTGGAACAGATTTGGAATCACACGACCTGGATGGAGTGGGACAGAGAAATTAACAATTACACAAGCTT
AATACACTCCTTAATTGAAGAATCGCAAAACCAGCAAGAAAAGAATGAACAAGAATTATTGGAATTAGAT
AAATGGGCAAGTTTGTGGAATTGGTTTAACATAACAAATTGGCTGTGGTATATAAAATTATTCATAATGA
TAGTAGGAGGCTTGGTAGGTTTAAGAATAGTTTTTGCTGTACTTTCTATAGTGAATAGAGTTAGGCAGGG
ATATTCACCATTATCGTTTCAGACCCACCTCCCAACCCCGAGGGGACCCGACAGGCCCGAAGGAATAGAA
GAAGAAGGTGGAGAGAGAGACAGAGACAGATCCATTCGATTAGTGAACGGATCTCGACGGTATCGCCGAA
TTCACAAATGGCAGTATTCATCCACAATTTTAAAAGAAAAGGGGGGATTGGGGGGTACAGTGCAGGGGAA
AGAATAGTAGACATAATAGCAACAGACATACAAACTAAAGAATTACAAAAACAAATTACAAAAATTCAAA
ATTTTCGGGTTTATTACAGGGACAGCAGAGATCCAGTTTGGACTAGTCGTGAGGCTCCGGTGCCCGTCAG
TGGGCAGAGCGCACATCGCCCACAGTCCCCGAGAAGTTGGGGGGAGGGGTCGGCAATTGAACCGGTGCCT
AGAGAAGGTGGCGCGGGGTAAACTGGGAAAGTGATGTCGTGTACTGGCTCCGCCTTTTTCCCGAGGGTGG
GGGAGAACCGTATATAAGTGCAGTAGTCGCCGTGAACGTTCTTTTTCGCAACGGGTTTGCCGCCAGAACA
CAGGTAAGTGCCGTGTGTGGTTCCCGCGGGCCTGGCCTCTTTACGGGTTATGGCCCTTGCGTGCCTTGAA
TTACTTCCACCTGGCTGCAGTACGTGATTCTTGATCCCGAGCTTCGGGTTGGAAGTGGGTGGGAGAGTTC
GAGGCCTTGCGCTTAAGGAGCCCCTTCGCCTCGTGCTTGAGTTGAGGCCTGGCCTGGGCGCTGGGGCCGC
CGCGTGCGAATCTGGTGGCACCTTCGCGCCTGTCTCGCTGCTTTCGATAAGTCTCTAGCCATTTAAAATT
TTTGATGACCTGCTGCGACGCTTTTTTTCTGGCAAGATAGTCTTGTAAATGCGGGCCAAGATCTGCACAC
TGGTATTTCGGTTTTTGGGGCCGCGGGCGGCGACGGGGCCCGTGCGTCCCAGCGCACATGTTCGGCGAGG
CGGGGCCTGCGAGCGCGGCCACCGAGAATCGGACGGGGGTAGTCTCAAGCTGGCCGGCCTGCTCTGGTGC
CTGGCCTCGCGCCGCCGTGTATCGCCCCGCCCTGGGCGGCAAGGCTGGCCCGGTCGGCACCAGTTGCGTG
AGCGGAAAGATGGCCGCTTCCCGGCCCTGCTGCAGGGAGCTCAAAATGGAGGACGCGGCGCTCGGGAGAG
CGGGCGGGTGAGTCACCCACACAAAGGAAAAGGGCCTTTCCGTCCTCAGCCGTCGCTTCATGTGACTCCA
CGGAGTACCGGGCGCCGTCCAGGCACCTCGATTAGTTCTCGAGCTTTTGGAGTACGTCGTCTTTAGGTTG
GGGGGAGGGGTTTTATGCGATGGAGTTTCCCCACACTGAGTGGGTGGAGACTGAAGTTAGGCCAGCTTGG
CACTTGATGTAATTCTCCTTGGAATTTGCCCTTTTTGAGTTTGGATCTTGGTTCATTCTCAAGCCTCAGA
CAGTGGTTCAAAGTTTTTTTCTTCCATTTCAGGTGTCGTGAAGCGGCCCTGCAGATATCAACAAGTTTGT
ACAAAAAAGCAGGCACCATGACAGCCATCATCAAAGAGATCGTTAGCAGAAACAAAAGGAGATATCAAGA
GGATGGATTCGACTTAGACTTGACCTATATTTATCCAAACATTATTGCTATGGGATTTCCTGCAGAAAGA
CTTGAAGGCGTATACAGGAACAATATTGATGATGTAGTAAGGTTTTTGGATTCAAAGCATAAAAACCATT
ACAAGATATACAATCTTTGTGCTGAAAGACATTATGACACCGCCAAATTTAATTGCAGAGTTGCACAATA
TCCTTTTGAAGACCATAACCCACCACAGCTAGAACTTATCAAACCCTTTTGTGAAGATCTTGACCAATGG
CTAAGTGAAGATGACAATCATGTTGCAGCAATTCACTGTAAAGCTGGAAAGGGACGAACTGGTGTAATGA
TATTTGCATATTTATTACATCGGGGCAAATTTTTAAAGGCACAAGAGGCCCTAGATTTCTATGGGGAAGT
AAGGACCAGAGACAAAAAGGGAGTAACTATTCCCAGTCAGAGGCGCTATGTGTATTATTATAGCTACCTG
TTAAAGAATCATCTGGATTATAGACCAGTGGCACTGTTGTTTCACAAGATGATGTTTGAAACTATTCCAA
TGTTCAGTGGCGGAACTTGCAATCCTCAGTTTGTGGTCTGCCAGCTAAAGGTGAAGATATATTCCTCCAA
TTCAGGACCCACACGACGGGAAGACAAGTTCATGTACTTTGAGTTCCCTCAGCCGTTACCTGTGTGTGGT
GATATCAAAGTAGAGTTCTTCCACAAACAGAACAAGATGCTAAAAAAGGACAAAATGTTTCACTTTTGGG
TAAATACATTCTTCATACCAGGACCAGAGGAAACCTCAGAAAAAGTAGAAAATGGAAGTCTATGTGATCA
AGAAATCGATAGCATTTGCAGTATAGAGCGTGCAGATAATGACAAGGAATATCTAGTACTTACTTTAACA
AAAAATGATCTTGACAAAGCAAATAAAGACAAAGCCAACCGATACTTTTCTCCAAATTTTAAGGTGAAGC
TGTACTTCACAAAAACAGTAGAGGAGCCGTCAAATCCAGAGGCTAGCAGTTCAACTTCTGTAACACCAGA
TGTTAGTGACAATGAACCTGATCATTATAGATATTCTGACACCACTGACTCTGATCCAGAGAATGAACCT
TTTGATGAAGATCAGCATACACAAATTACAAAAGTCTAGAACCCAGCTTTCTTGTACAAAGTGGTGATAT
CCAATTAACCCTCACTAAAGGGTGTAAATGTTTGAGATGTATATTCCCTATAGTGAGTCGTATTACCACC
CAACTTTTCTATACAAAGTGGTTGATATCCAGCACAGTGGCGGCCGCTCGAGTCTAGAGGGCCCGCGGTT
CGAAGGTAAGCCTATCCCTAACCCTCTCCTCGGTCTCGATTCTACGCGTACCGGTTAGTAATGAGATCCC
TCCCCCCCCCCTAACGTTACTGGCCGAAGCCGCTTGGAATAAGGCCGGTGTGCGTTTGTCTATATGTTAT
TTTCCACCATATTGCCGTCTTTTGGCAATGTGAGGGCCCGGAAACCTGGCCCTGTCTTCTTGACGAGCAT
TCCTAGGGGTCTTTCCCCTCTCGCCAAAGGAATGCAAGGTCTGTTGAATGTCGTGAAGGAAGCAGTTCCT
CTGGAAGCTTCTTGAAGACAAACAACGTCTGTAGCGACCCTTTGCAGGCAGCGGAACCCCCCACCTGGCG
ACAGGTGCCTCTGCGGCCAAAAGCCACGTGTATAAGATACACCTGCAAAGGCGGCACAACCCCAGTGCCA
CGTTGTGAGTTGGATAGTTGTGGAAAGAGTCAAATGGCTCTCCTCAAGCGTATTCAACAAGGGGCTGAAG
GATGCCCAGAAGGTACCCCATTGTATGGGATCTGATCTGGGGCCTCGGTGCACATGCTTTACATGTGTTT
AGTCGAGGTTAAAAAAACGTCTAGGCCCCCCGAACCACGGGGACGTGGTTTTCCTTTGAAAAACACGATG
ATAATATGGCCACACATATGACCGAGTACAAGCCCACGGTGCGCCTCGCCACCCGCGACGACGTCCCCAG
GGCCGTACGCACCCTCGCCGCCGCGTTCGCCGACTACCCCGCCACGCGCCACACCGTCGATCCGGACCGC
CACATCGAGCGGGTCACCGAGCTGCAAGAACTCTTCCTCACGCGCGTCGGGCTCGACATCGGCAAGGTGT
GGGTCGCGGACGACGGCGCCGCGGTGGCGGTCTGGACCACGCCGGAGAGCGTCGAAGCGGGGGCGGTGTT
CGCCGAGATCGGCCCGCGCATGGCCGAGTTGAGCGGTTCCCGGCTGGCCGCGCAGCAACAGATGGAAGGC
CTCCTGGCGCCGCACCGGCCCAAGGAGCCCGCGTGGTTCCTGGCCACCGTCGGCGTCTCGCCCGACCACC
AGGGCAAGGGTCTGGGCAGCGCCGTCGTGCTCCCCGGAGTGGAGGCGGCCGAGCGCGCCGGGGTGCCCGC
CTTCCTGGAGACCTCCGCGCCCCGCAACCTCCCCTTCTACGAGCGGCTCGGCTTCACCGTCACCGCCGAC
GTCGAGGTGCCCGAAGGACCGCGCACCTGGTGCATGACCCGCAAGCCCGGTGCCTAAATCGATAGATCCT
AATCAACCTCTGGATTACAAAATTTGTGAAAGATTGACTGGTATTCTTAACTATGTTGCTCCTTTTACGC
TATGTGGATACGCTGCTTTAATGCCTTTGTATCATGCTATTGCTTCCCGTATGGCTTTCATTTTCTCCTC
CTTGTATAAATCCTGGTTGCTGTCTCTTTATGAGGAGTTGTGGCCCGTTGTCAGGCAACGTGGCGTGGTG
TGCACTGTGTTTGCTGACGCAACCCCCACTGGTTGGGGCATTGCCACCACCTGTCAGCTCCTTTCCGGGA
CTTTCGCTTTCCCCCTCCCTATTGCCACGGCGGAACTCATCGCCGCCTGCCTTGCCCGCTGCTGGACAGG
GGCTCGGCTGTTGGGCACTGACAATTCCGTGGTGTTGTCGGGGAAATCATCGTCCTTTCCTTGGCTGCTC
GCCTGTGTTGCCACCTGGATTCTGCGCGGGACGTCCTTCTGCTACGTCCCTTCGGCCCTCAATCCAGCGG
ACCTTCCTTCCCGCGGCCTGCTGCCGGCTCTGCGGCCTCTTCCGCGTCTTCGCCTTCGCCCTCAGACGAG
TCGGATCTCCCTTTGGGCCGCCTCCCCGCCTGAGATCCTTTAAGACCAATGACTTACAAGGCAGCTGTAG
ATCTTAGCCACTTTTTAAAAGAAAAGGGGGGACTGGAAGGGCTAATTCACTCCCAACGAAGACAAGATCT
GCTTTTTGCTTGTACTGGGTCTCTCTGGTTAGACCAGATCTGAGCCTGGGAGCTCTCTGGCTAACTAGGG
AACCCACTGCTTAAGCCTCAATAAAGCTTGCCTTGAGTGCTTCAAGTAGTGTGTGCCCGTCTGTTGTGTG
ACTCTGGTAACTAGAGATCCCTCAGACCCTTTTAGTCAGTGTGGAAAATCTCTAGCAGTAGTAGTTCATG
TCATCTTATTATTCAGTATTTATAACTTGCAAAGAAATGAATATCAGAGAGTGAGAGGCCCGGGTTAATT
AAGGAAAGGGCTAGATCATTCTTGAAGACGAAAGGGCCTCGTGATACGCCTATTTTTATAGGTTAATGTC
ATGATAATAATGGTTTCTTAGACGTCAGGTGGCACTTTTCGGGGAAATGTGCGCGGAACCCCTATTTGTT
TATTTTTCTAAATACATTCAAATATGTATCCGCTCATGAGACAATAACCCTGATAAATGCTTCAATAATA
TTGAAAAAGGAAGAGTATGAGTATTCAACATTTCCGTGTCGCCCTTATTCCCTTTTTTGCGGCATTTTGC
CTTCCTGTTTTTGCTCACCCAGAAACGCTGGTGAAAGTAAAAGATGCTGAAGATCAGTTGGGTGCACGAG
TGGGTTACATCGAACTGGATCTCAACAGCGGTAAGATCCTTGAGAGTTTTCGCCCCGAAGAACGTTTTCC
AATGATGAGCACTTTTAAAGTTCTGCTATGTGGCGCGGTATTATCCCGTGTTGACGCCGGGCAAGAGCAA
CTCGGTCGCCGCATACACTATTCTCAGAATGACTTGGTTGAGTACTCACCAGTCACAGAAAAGCATCTTA
CGGATGGCATGACAGTAAGAGAATTATGCAGTGCTGCCATAACCATGAGTGATAACACTGCGGCCAACTT
ACTTCTGACAACGATCGGAGGACCGAAGGAGCTAACCGCTTTTTTGCACAACATGGGGGATCATGTAACT
CGCCTTGATCGTTGGGAACCGGAGCTGAATGAAGCCATACCAAACGACGAGCGTGACACCACGATGCCTG
TAGCAATGGCAACAACGTTGCGCAAACTATTAACTGGCGAACTACTTACTCTAGCTTCCCGGCAACAATT
AATAGACTGGATGGAGGCGGATAAAGTTGCAGGACCACTTCTGCGCTCGGCCCTTCCGGCTGGCTGGTTT
ATTGCTGATAAATCTGGAGCCGGTGAGCGTGGGTCTCGCGGTATCATTGCAGCACTGGGGCCAGATGGTA
AGCCCTCCCGTATCGTAGTTATCTACACGACGGGGAGTCAGGCAACTATGGATGAACGAAATAGACAGAT
CGCTGAGATAGGTGCCTCACTGATTAAGCATTGGTAACTGTCAGACCAAGTTTACTCATATATACTTTAG
ATTGATTTAAAACTTCATTTTTAATTTAAAAGGATCTAGGTGAAGATCCTTTTTGATAATCTCATGACCA
AAATCCCTTAACGTGAGTTTTCGTTCCACTGAGCGTCAGACCCCGTAGAAAAGATCAAAGGATCTTCTTG
AGATCCTTTTTTTCTGCGCGTAATCTGCTGCTTGCAAACAAAAAAACCACCGCTACCAGCGGTGGTTTGT
TTGCCGGATCAAGAGCTACCAACTCTTTTTCCGAAGGTAACTGGCTTCAGCAGAGCGCAGATACCAAATA
CTGTTCTTCTAGTGTAGCCGTAGTTAGGCCACCACTTCAAGAACTCTGTAGCACCGCCTACATACCTCGC
TCTGCTAATCCTGTTACCAGTGGCTGCTGCCAGTGGCGATAAGTCGTGTCTTACCGGGTTGGACTCAAGA
CGATAGTTACCGGATAAGGCGCAGCGGTCGGGCTGAACGGGGGGTTCGTGCACACAGCCCAGCTTGGAGC
GAACGACCTACACCGAACTGAGATACCTACAGCGTGAGCTATGAGAAAGCGCCACGCTTCCCGAAGGGAG
AAAGGCGGACAGGTATCCGGTAAGCGGCAGGGTCGGAACAGGAGAGCGCACGAGGGAGCTTCCAGGGGGA
AACGCCTGGTATCTTTATAGTCCTGTCGGGTTTCGCCACCTCTGACTTGAGCGTCGATTTTTGTGATGCT
CGTCAGGGGGGCGGAGCCTATGGAAAAACGCCAGCAACGCGGCCTTTTTACGGTTCCTGGCCTTTTGCTG
GCCTTTTGCTCACATGTTCTTTCCTGCGTTATCCCCTGATTCTGTGGATAACCGTATTACCGCCTTTGAG
TGAGCTGATACCGCTCGCCGCAGCCGAACGACCGAGCGCAGCGAGTCAGTGAGCGAGGAAGCGGAAGAGC
GCCCAATACGCAAACCGCCTCTCCCCGCGCGTTGGCCGATTCATTAATGCAGCAAGCTCATGGCTGACTA
ATTTTTTTTATTTATGCAGAGGCCGAGGCCGCCTCGGCCTCTGAGCTATTCCAGAAGTAGTGAGGAGGCT
TTTTTGGAGGCCTAGGCTTTTGCAAAAAGCTCCCCGTGGCACGACAGGTTTCCCGACTGGAAAGCGGGCA
GTGAGCGCAACGCAATTAATGTGAGTTAGCTCACTCATTAGGCACCCCAGGCTTTACACTTTATGCTTCC
GGCTCGTATGTTGTGTGGAATTGTGAGCGGATAACAATTTCACACAGGAAACAGCTATGACATGATTACG
AATTTCACAAATAAAGCATTTTTTTCACTGCATTCTAGTTGTGGTTTGTCCAAACTCATCAATGTATCTT
ATCATGTCTGGATCAACTGGATAACTCAAGCTAACCAAAATCATCCCAAACTTCCCACCCCATACCCTAT
TACCACTGCCAATTACCTGTGGTTTCATTTACTCTAAACCTGTGATTCCTCTGAATTATTTTCATTTTAA
AGAAATTGTATTTGTTAAATATGTACTACAAACTTAGTAGT
Features (pLannotate 1.2.2; 30 found; start..end, strand, type, name):
    377..634     +  LTR            5' LTR (truncated): truncated 5' long terminal repeat (LTR) from HIV-1
    681..806     +  misc_feature   HIV-1 Ψ: packaging signal of human immunodeficiency virus type 1
    790..1128    +  CDS            HIV-1 gag (fragment): gag protein from human immunodeficiency virus 1; gag
   1303..1536    +  misc_feature   RRE: The Rev response element (RRE) of HIV-1 allows for Rev-dependent mRNA export from the nucleus to the cytoplasm.
   1913..2013    +  CDS            Rev (fragment): human immunodeficiency virus 1 (HIV-1) Rev protein; rev; enhances nuclear export of unspliced and incompletely spliced viral mRNAs
   2058..2175    +  misc_feature   cPPT/CTS: central polypurine tract and central termination sequence of HIV-1
   2223..3401    +  promoter       EF-1α promoter: strong constitutive promoter for human elongation factor EF-1α
   3422..3442    +  protein_bind   attB1: mutant version of attB; core recombination site for the Gateway® BP reaction BP Clonase™
   3448..4656    +  CDS            PTEN: PTEN_HUMAN - Also known as MMAC1, TEP1. Experimental evidence at protein level: Swiss-Prot protein existence level 1. [Isoform alpha]: Functional kinase, like isoform 1 it antagonizes the PI3K-AKT/PKB signaling pathway. Plays a role in mitochondrial energetic metabolism by promoting COX activity and ATP production, via collaboration with isoform 1 in increasing protein levels of PINK1. From Homo sapiens (Human).
   4661..4685    -  protein_bind   attB2: mutant version of attB; recombination site for the Gateway® BP reaction BP Clonase™
   4693..4711    +  promoter       T3 promoter: promoter for bacteriophage T3 RNA polymerase
   4737..4755    -  promoter       T7 promoter: promoter for bacteriophage T7 RNA polymerase
   4761..4779    -  protein_bind   attB4 (fragment): mutant version of attB; core recombination site for the Gateway® BP reaction BP Clonase™
   4835..4876    +  CDS            V5 tag: epitope tag from simian virus 5
   5002..5464    +  misc_feature   IRES: internal ribosome entry site (IRES) of the encephalomyocarditis virus (EMCV)
   5478..6075    +  CDS            PuroR (fragment): puromycin N-acetyltransferase; pac from Streptomyces; confers resistance to puromycin
   6091..6679    +  misc_feature   WPRE: woodchuck hepatitis virus posttranscriptional regulatory element
   6687..6752    +  CDS            nef (fragment): NEF_HV1Z2 - Experimental evidence at protein level: Swiss-Prot protein existence level 1. Extracellular Nef protein targets CD4(+) T-lymphocytes for apoptosis by interacting with CXCR4 surface receptors. From Human immunodeficiency virus type 1 group M subtype D (isolate Z2/CDC-Z34) (HIV-1).
   6754..6987    +  LTR            3' LTR (ΔU3): self-inactivating 3' long terminal repeat (LTR) from HIV-1
   7192..7296    +  promoter       AmpR promoter: bla
   7297..8157    +  CDS            AmpR: β-lactamase; bla; confers resistance to ampicillin, carbenicillin, and related antibiotics
   8328..8916    +  rep_origin     ori: high-copy-number ColE1/pMB1/pBR322/pUC origin of replication
   9099..9153    +  CDS            lacI (fragment): lac repressor; lacI; The lac repressor binds to the lac operator to inhibit transcription in E. coli. This inhibition can be relieved by adding lactose or isopropyl-β-D-thiogalactopyranoside (IPTG).
   9159..9252    +  rep_origin     SV40 ori (fragment): SV40 origin of replication
   9277..9314    +  CDS            lacI (fragment): lac repressor; lacI; The lac repressor binds to the lac operator to inhibit transcription in E. coli. This inhibition can be relieved by adding lactose or isopropyl-β-D-thiogalactopyranoside (IPTG).
   9327..9348    +  protein_bind   CAP binding site: CAP binding activates transcription in the presence of cAMP. E. coli catabolite activator protein
   9363..9393    +  promoter       lac promoter: promoter for the E. coli lac operon
   9401..9417    +  protein_bind   lac operator: The lac repressor binds to the lac operator to inhibit transcription in E. coli. This inhibition can be relieved by adding lactose or isopropyl-β-D-thiogalactopyranoside (IPTG). lac repressor encoded by lacI
   9451..9534    +  polyA_signal   SV40 poly(A) signal (fragment): SV40 polyadenylation signal
   9701..329     +  CDS            nef (fragment) (across the origin): NEF_HV1BR - Experimental evidence at protein level: Swiss-Prot protein existence level 1. Extracellular Nef protein targets CD4(+) T-lymphocytes for apoptosis by interacting with CXCR4 surface receptors (PubMed:14990729). From Human immunodeficiency virus type 1 group M subtype B (isolate BRU/LAI) (HIV-1).
