[The description below was written by a language model from this plasmid's Addgene catalogue record and pLannotate feature annotations shown in this document.]
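Description:
pHAGE-PTEN-C136F is an HIV-1-derived lentiviral expression plasmid built on the pHAGE backbone that carries the human tumour suppressor PTEN with a C136F missense substitution. In bacteria it is maintained through a high-copy ColE1/pUC-type origin and selected with ampicillin via the β-lactamase gene. The annotated sequence record is about 9.7 kb.

The viral portion contains a truncated 5' LTR, the Ψ packaging signal with an adjoining gag fragment, the Rev response element for Rev-dependent nuclear export of the genomic RNA, the cPPT/CTS element, and a ΔU3 self-inactivating 3' LTR, so the integrated provirus lacks LTR promoter activity and expression depends on the internal promoter. That promoter is the strong constitutive human EF-1α promoter. It drives the PTEN open reading frame, which was introduced by Gateway cloning and is flanked by attB1 and attB2 sites. Downstream are short T3 and T7 promoter sequences, an attB4 fragment and a V5 epitope tag. The V5 sequence is separated from the PTEN coding region, and the record does not indicate whether it is fused in frame to the protein. An EMCV IRES then allows translation of puromycin N-acetyltransferase from the same transcript, linking puromycin resistance in transduced mammalian cells to insert expression, and a WPRE enhances transcript stability and expression.

The plasmid serves as a transfer vector for producing lentivirus that stably expresses the PTEN C136F variant. It was deposited as part of a study that systematically characterised the functional effects of somatic mutations found in cancer.
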