Addgene plasmid #116617: pHAGE-PTEN-C136F
Purpose: Lentiviral expression of PTEN C136F
Depositing lab: Gordon Mills & Kenneth Scott. Depositing organization: Baylor College of Medicine. Publication: Systematic Functional Annotation of Somatic Mutations in Cancer. Ng PK, Li J, Jeong KJ, Shao S, Chen H, Tsang YH, Sengupta S, Wang Z, Bhavana VH, Tran R, Soewito S, Minussi DC, Moreno D, Kong K, Dogruluk T, Lu H, Gao J, Tokheim C, Zhou DC, Johnson AM, Zeng J, Ip CKM, Ju Z, Wester M, Yu S, Li Y, Vellano CP, Schultz N, Karchin R, Ding L, Lu Y, Cheung LWT, Chen K, Shaw KR, Meric-Bernstam F, Scott KL, Yi S, Sahni N, Liang H, Mills GB. Cancer Cell. 2018 Mar 12;33(3):450-462.e10. doi: 10.1016/j.ccell.2018.01.021. PubMed 29533785.
Backbone
  Vector backbone: pHAGE
  Vector type: Lentiviral
Growth in bacteria
  Bacterial resistance: Ampicillin, 100 μg/mL
  Growth temperature: 37°C
  Growth strain: Stbl3
  Copy number: High Copy
Gene/Insert
  Gene/Insert name: PTEN
  Species: H. sapiens (human)
  Mutation: C136F
  Entrez Gene: PTEN (a.k.a. 10q23del, BZS, CWS1, DEC, GLM2, MHAM, MMAC1, PTEN1, PTENbeta, TEP1)
  Cloning method: Gateway Cloning
Terms and licenses: Academic/Nonprofit Terms; Industry Terms: Not Available to Industry
How to cite: pHAGE-PTEN-C136F was a gift from Gordon Mills & Kenneth Scott (Addgene plasmid # 116617 ; http://n2t.net/addgene:116617 ; RRID:Addgene_116617)
