>Addgene plasmid #116617 | pHAGE-PTEN-C136F | depositor partial sequence | sequence record 219492 | insert
ATGACAGCCATCATCAAAGAGATCGTTAGCAGAAACAAAAGGAGATATCAAGAGGATGGATTCGACTTAG
ACTTGACCTATATTTATCCAAACATTATTGCTATGGGATTTCCTGCAGAAAGACTTGAAGGCGTATACAG
GAACAATATTGATGATGTAGTAAGGTTTTTGGATTCAAAGCATAAAAACCATTACAAGATATACAATCTT
TGTGCTGAAAGACATTATGACACCGCCAAATTTAATTGCAGAGTTGCACAATATCCTTTTGAAGACCATA
ACCCACCACAGCTAGAACTTATCAAACCCTTTTGTGAAGATCTTGACCAATGGCTAAGTGAAGATGACAA
TCATGTTGCAGCAATTCACTGTAAAGCTGGAAAGGGACGAACTGGTGTAATGATATTTGCATATTTATTA
CATCGGGGCAAATTTTTAAAGGCACAAGAGGCCCTAGATTTCTATGGGGAAGTAAGGACCAGAGACAAAA
AGGGAGTAACTATTCCCAGTCAGAGGCGCTATGTGTATTATTATAGCTACCTGTTAAAGAATCATCTGGA
TTATAGACCAGTGGCACTGTTGTTTCACAAGATGATGTTTGAAACTATTCCAATGTTCAGTGGCGGAACT
TGCAATCCTCAGTTTGTGGTCTGCCAGCTAAAGGTGAAGATATATTCCTCCAATTCAGGACCCACACGAC
GGGAAGACAAGTTCATGTACTTTGAGTTCCCTCAGCCGTTACCTGTGTGTGGTGATATCAAAGTAGAGTT
CTTCCACAAACAGAACAAGATGCTAAAAAAGGACAAAATGTTTCACTTTTGGGTAAATACATTCTTCATA
CCAGGACCAGAGGAAACCTCAGAAAAAGTAGAAAATGGAAGTCTATGTGATCAAGAAATCGATAGCATTT
GCAGTATAGAGCGTGCAGATAATGACAAGGAATATCTAGTACTTACTTTAACAAAAAATGATCTTGACAA
AGCAAATAAAGACAAAGCCAACCGATACTTTTCTCCAAATTTTAAGGTGAAGCTGTACTTCACAAAAACA
GTAGAGGAGCCGTCAAATCCAGAGGCTAGCAGTTCAACTTCTGTAACACCAGATGTTAGTGACAATGAAC
CTGATCATTATAGATATTCTGACACCACTGACTCTGATCCAGAGAATGAACCTTTTGATGAAGATCAGCA
TACACAAATTACAAAAGTCTGA
